Addgene plasmid #140742: FUG-T2A-W274L
Purpose: Lentiviral vector to overexpress the autism-associated PTEN mutation W274L and GFP as two separate proteins
Depositing lab: Bryan Luikart. Depositing organization: Dartmouth College and Medical School. Publication: Nuclear Excluded Autism-Associated Phosphatase and Tensin Homolog Mutations Dysregulate Neuronal Growth. Fricano-Kugler CJ, Getz SA, Williams MR, Zurawel AA, DeSpenza T Jr, Frazel PW, Li M, O'Malley AJ, Moen EL, Luikart BW. Biol Psychiatry. 2018 Aug 15;84(4):265-277. doi: 10.1016/j.biopsych.2017.11.025. Epub 2017 Dec 2. PubMed 29373119.
Backbone
  Vector backbone: FUG-PtenW274L
  Backbone size w/o insert (bp): 9248
  Total vector size (bp): 11246
  Modifications to backbone: The following oligos were annealed and cloned into the BsrG1 site of GFP to generate a T2A linker between the GFP-Pten. GTACAAGGAGGGCAGAGGAAGTCTTCTAACATGCGGTGACGTGGAGGAGAATCCCGGCCCTaA GTACTtAGGGCCGGGATTCTCCTCCACGTCACCGCATGTTAGAAGACTTCCTCTGCCCTCCTT
  Vector type: Mammalian Expression, Lentiviral
Growth in bacteria
  Bacterial resistance: Ampicillin, 100 μg/mL
  Growth temperature: 37°C
  Growth strain: NEB Stable
  Copy number: Low Copy
Gene/Insert
  Gene/Insert name: GFP-T2A-PTENW274L
  Species: H. sapiens (human)
  Insert size (bp): 1998
  Mutation: W274L
  Entrez Gene: PTEN (a.k.a. 10q23del, BZS, CWS1, DEC, GLM2, MHAM, MMAC1, PTEN1, PTENbeta, TEP1)
  Promoter: hUbiC
  Tag / fusion protein: none
  Cloning method: Restriction Enzyme; 5′ cloning site BsrG1 (not destroyed); 3′ cloning site BsrG1 (unknown if destroyed)
  Sequencing primers: 5′ GFP Down; 3′ WRE up
Resource information
  A portion of this plasmid was derived from a plasmid made by: Pten insert from Alonzo Ross
Terms and licenses: Academic/Nonprofit Terms; Industry Terms: Not Available to Industry
How to cite: FUG-T2A-W274L was a gift from Bryan Luikart (Addgene plasmid # 140742 ; http://n2t.net/addgene:140742 ; RRID:Addgene_140742)
