[The description below was written by a language model from this plasmid's Addgene catalogue record and pLannotate feature annotations shown in this document.]
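Description:
FUG-T2A-W274L is an HIV-1-based lentiviral transfer plasmid of about 11.2 kb for mammalian expression, built on an FUGW-style backbone. It is propagated in E. coli through a ColE1/pUC-type origin with ampicillin selection (AmpR). The catalogue lists it as low copy and grown in a recombination-reduced strain, which is usual for plasmids carrying repeated LTRs. The backbone also holds an f1 origin and an SV40/EM7-driven BleoR (Zeocin resistance) cassette with an SV40 poly(A) signal. This cassette lies outside the LTR-flanked region, so it would not be carried into the packaged viral genome.

Genomic RNA is transcribed in packaging cells from a CMV enhancer/promoter fused to a truncated 5' LTR. Downstream are the Ψ packaging signal with a partial gag sequence, the RRE for Rev-dependent nuclear export, and the cPPT/CTS. The 3' end carries a second truncated LTR annotation followed by a bGH poly(A) signal. Between the LTRs, the human ubiquitin C promoter drives one open reading frame encoding EGFP, a T2A peptide and human PTEN with the W274L substitution, followed by a WPRE to enhance transcript expression. The T2A was added by cloning annealed oligonucleotides into the BsrGI site at the end of GFP in a parental GFP-PTEN fusion vector. Ribosomal skipping at this site yields GFP and mutant PTEN as two separate proteins rather than a fusion. The T2A itself is not annotated in the feature table but fits the gap between the EGFP and PTEN features.

The construct is intended to overexpress the autism-associated PTEN W274L variant in transduced cells, with GFP marking the expressing cells. The associated study examined how such mutations affect PTEN nuclear localization and neuronal growth.
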