Features (pLannotate 1.2.2; 32 found; start..end, strand, type, name):
     31..83      -  misc_feature   bom (fragment): basis of mobility region from pBR322
    238..617     +  enhancer       CMV enhancer: human cytomegalovirus immediate early enhancer
    618..817     +  promoter       CMV promoter: human cytomegalovirus (CMV) immediate early promoter
    835..1015    +  LTR            5' LTR (truncated): truncated 5' long terminal repeat (LTR) from HIV-1
   1062..1187    +  misc_feature   HIV-1 Ψ: packaging signal of human immunodeficiency virus type 1
   1171..1534    +  CDS            HIV-1 gag (fragment): gag protein from human immunodeficiency virus 1; gag
   1680..1913    +  misc_feature   RRE: The Rev response element (RRE) of HIV-1 allows for Rev-dependent mRNA export from the nucleus to the cytoplasm.
   2290..2390    +  CDS            Rev (fragment): human immunodeficiency virus 1 (HIV-1) Rev protein; rev; enhances nuclear export of unspliced and incompletely spliced viral mRNAs
   2440..2557    +  misc_feature   cPPT/CTS: central polypurine tract and central termination sequence of HIV-1
   2649..3860    +  promoter       UbC promoter: human ubiquitin C promoter
   3871..3904    -  misc_feature   MCS (fragment): pUC18/19 multiple cloning site
   3914..4630    +  CDS            EGFP: EGFP is a basic (constitutively fluorescent) green fluorescent protein published in 1996, derived from Aequorea victoria. It is reported to be a rapidly-maturing weak dimer with moderate acid sensitivity.
   4703..5911    +  CDS            PTEN: PTEN_HUMAN - Also known as MMAC1, TEP1. Experimental evidence at protein level: Swiss-Prot protein existence level 1. [Isoform alpha]: Functional kinase, like isoform 1 it antagonizes the PI3K-AKT/PKB signaling pathway. Plays a role in mitochondrial energetic metabolism by promoting COX activity and ATP production, via collaboration with isoform 1 in increasing protein levels of PINK1. From Homo sapiens (Human).
   5915..5939    +  misc_feature   MCS (fragment): pBluescript multiple cloning site
   5939..6527    +  misc_feature   WPRE: woodchuck hepatitis virus posttranscriptional regulatory element
   6464..7045    +  CDS            nef (fragment): NEF_HV1H2 - Experimental evidence at protein level: Swiss-Prot protein existence level 1. Extracellular Nef protein targets CD4(+) T-lymphocytes for apoptosis by interacting with CXCR4 surface receptors. From Human immunodeficiency virus type 1 group M subtype B (isolate HXB2) (HIV-1).
   7052..7232    +  LTR            5' LTR (truncated): truncated 5' long terminal repeat (LTR) from HIV-1
   7264..7488    +  polyA_signal   bGH poly(A) signal: bovine growth hormone polyadenylation signal
   7492..7513    +  promoter       SV40 promoter (fragment): SV40 enhancer and early promoter
   7534..7962    +  rep_origin     f1 ori (sequence partly withheld): f1 bacteriophage origin of replication; arrow indicates direction of (+) strand synthesis
   7976..8305    +  promoter       SV40 promoter: SV40 enhancer and early promoter
   8353..8400    +  promoter       EM7 promoter: synthetic bacterial promoter&nbsp
   8419..8793    +  CDS            BleoR: antibiotic-binding protein; Sh ble from Streptoalloteichus hindustanus; confers resistance to bleomycin, phleomycin, and Zeocin™
   8803..8928    +  CDS            ble (fragment): BLE_KLEPN - Experimental evidence at protein level: Swiss-Prot protein existence level 1. Binding protein with a strong affinity to the bleomycin family of antibiotics. Binds to CL990; an antimitotic-antibiotic compound. From Klebsiella pneumoniae.
   8923..9044    +  polyA_signal   SV40 poly(A) signal: SV40 polyadenylation signal
   9115..9137    -  protein_bind   lac operator (fragment): The lac repressor binds to the lac operator to inhibit transcription in E. coli. This inhibition can be relieved by adding lactose or isopropyl-β-D-thiogalactopyranoside (IPTG). lac repressor encoded by lacI
   9141..9171    -  promoter       lac promoter: promoter for the E. coli lac operon
   9186..9207    -  protein_bind   CAP binding site: CAP binding activates transcription in the presence of cAMP. E. coli catabolite activator protein
   9220..9312    -  CDS            lacI (fragment): lac repressor; lacI; The lac repressor binds to the lac operator to inhibit transcription in E. coli. This inhibition can be relieved by adding lactose or isopropyl-β-D-thiogalactopyranoside (IPTG).
   9495..10083   -  rep_origin     ori: high-copy-number ColE1/pMB1/pBR322/pUC origin of replication
  10254..11114   -  CDS            AmpR: β-lactamase; bla; confers resistance to ampicillin, carbenicillin, and related antibiotics
  11115..11219   -  promoter       AmpR promoter: bla
>Addgene plasmid #140742 | FUG-T2A-W274L | addgene full sequence | sequence record 296116 | Addgene NGS Result
GTCGACGGATCGGGAGATCTCCCGATCCCCTATGGTGCACTCTCAGTACAATCTGCTCTGATGCCGCATA
GTTAAGCCAGTATCTGCTCCCTGCTTGTGTGTTGGAGGTCGCTGAGTAGTGCGCGAGCAAAATTTAAGCT
ACAACAAGGCAAGGCTTGACCGACAATTGCATGAAGAATCTGCTTAGGGTTAGGCGTTTTGCGCTGCTTC
GCGATGTACGGGCCAGATATACGCGTTGACATTGATTATTGACTAGTTATTAATAGTAATCAATTACGGG
GTCATTAGTTCATAGCCCATATATGGAGTTCCGCGTTACATAACTTACGGTAAATGGCCCGCCTGGCTGA
CCGCCCAACGACCCCCGCCCATTGACGTCAATAATGACGTATGTTCCCATAGTAACGCCAATAGGGACTT
TCCATTGACGTCAATGGGTGGAGTATTTACGGTAAACTGCCCACTTGGCAGTACATCAAGTGTATCATAT
GCCAAGTACGCCCCCTATTGACGTCAATGACGGTAAATGGCCCGCCTGGCATTATGCCCAGTACATGACC
TTATGGGACTTTCCTACTTGGCAGTACATCTACGTATTAGTCATCGCTATTACCATGGTGATGCGGTTTT
GGCAGTACATCAATGGGCGTGGATAGCGGTTTGACTCACGGGGATTTCCAAGTCTCCACCCCATTGACGT
CAATGGGAGTTTGTTTTGGCACCAAAATCAACGGGACTTTCCAAAATGTCGTAACAACTCCGCCCCATTG
ACGCAAATGGGCGGTAGGCGTGTACGGTGGGAGGTCTATATAAGCAGCGCGTTTTGCCTGTACTGGGTCT
CTCTGGTTAGACCAGATCTGAGCCTGGGAGCTCTCTGGCTAACTAGGGAACCCACTGCTTAAGCCTCAAT
AAAGCTTGCCTTGAGTGCTTCAAGTAGTGTGTGCCCGTCTGTTGTGTGACTCTGGTAACTAGAGATCCCT
CAGACCCTTTTAGTCAGTGTGGAAAATCTCTAGCAGTGGCGCCCGAACAGGGACTTGAAAGCGAAAGGGA
AACCAGAGGAGCTCTCTCGACGCAGGACTCGGCTTGCTGAAGCGCGCACGGCAAGAGGCGAGGGGCGGCG
ACTGGTGAGTACGCCAAAAATTTTGACTAGCGGAGGCTAGAAGGAGAGAGATGGGTGCGAGAGCGTCAGT
ATTAAGCGGGGGAGAATTAGATCGCGATGGGAAAAAATTCGGTTAAGGCCAGGGGGAAAGAAAAAATATA
AATTAAAACATATAGTATGGGCAAGCAGGGAGCTAGAACGATTCGCAGTTAATCCTGGCCTGTTAGAAAC
ATCAGAAGGCTGTAGACAAATACTGGGACAGCTACAACCATCCCTTCAGACAGGATCAGAAGAACTTAGA
TCATTATATAATACAGTAGCAACCCTCTATTGTGTGCATCAAAGGATAGAGATAAAAGACACCAAGGAAG
CTTTAGACAAGATAGAGGAAGAGCAAAACAAAAGTAAGACCACCGCACAGCAAGCGGCCGCTGATCTTCA
GACCTGGAGGAGGAGATATGAGGGACAATTGGAGAAGTGAATTATATAAATATAAAGTAGTAAAAATTGA
ACCATTAGGAGTAGCACCCACCAAGGCAAAGAGAAGAGTGGTGCAGAGAGAAAAAAGAGCAGTGGGAATA
GGAGCTTTGTTCCTTGGGTTCTTGGGAGCAGCAGGAAGCACTATGGGCGCAGCGTCAATGACGCTGACGG
TACAGGCCAGACAATTATTGTCTGGTATAGTGCAGCAGCAGAACAATTTGCTGAGGGCTATTGAGGCGCA
ACAGCATCTGTTGCAACTCACAGTCTGGGGCATCAAGCAGCTCCAGGCAAGAATCCTGGCTGTGGAAAGA
TACCTAAAGGATCAACAGCTCCTGGGGATTTGGGGTTGCTCTGGAAAACTCATTTGCACCACTGCTGTGC
CTTGGAATGCTAGTTGGAGTAATAAATCTCTGGAACAGATTTGGAATCACACGACCTGGATGGAGTGGGA
CAGAGAAATTAACAATTACACAAGCTTAATACACTCCTTAATTGAAGAATCGCAAAACCAGCAAGAAAAG
AATGAACAAGAATTATTGGAATTAGATAAATGGGCAAGTTTGTGGAATTGGTTTAACATAACAAATTGGC
TGTGGTATATAAAATTATTCATAATGATAGTAGGAGGCTTGGTAGGTTTAAGAATAGTTTTTGCTGTACT
TTCTATAGTGAATAGAGTTAGGCAGGGATATTCACCATTATCGTTTCAGACCCACCTCCCAACCCCGAGG
GGACCCGACAGGCCCGAAGGAATAGAAGAAGAAGGTGGAGAGAGAGACAGAGACAGATCCATTCGATTAG
TGAACGGATCGGCACTGCGTGCGCCAATTCTGCAGACAAATGGCAGTATTCATCCACAATTTTAAAAGAA
AAGGGGGGATTGGGGGGTACAGTGCAGGGGAAAGAATAGTAGACATAATAGCAACAGACATACAAACTAA
AGAATTACAAAAACAAATTACAAAAATTCAAAATTTTCGGGTTTATTACAGGGACAGCAGAGATCCAGTT
TGGTTAATCGCATGCTAGCTAGTTCGAACCTTAATTAACCCGTGTCGGCTCCAGATCTGGCCTCCGCGCC
GGGTTTTGGCGCCTCCCGCGGGCGCCCCCCTCCTCACGGCGAGCGCTGCCACGTCAGACGAAGGGCGCAG
CGAGCGTCCTGATCCTTCCGCCCGGACGCTCAGGACAGCGGCCCGCTGCTCATAAGACTCGGCCTTAGAA
CCCCAGTATCAGCAGAAGGACATTTTAGGACGGGACTTGGGTGACTCTAGGGCACTGGTTTTCTTTCCAG
AGAGCGGAACAGGCGAGGAAAAGTAGTCCCTTCTCGGCGATTCTGCGGAGGGATCTCCGTGGGGCGGTGA
ACGCCGATGATTATATAAGGACGCGCCGGGTGTGGCACAGCTAGTTCCGTCGCAGCCGGGATTTGGGTCG
CGGTTCTTGTTTGTGGATCGCTGTGATCGTCACTTGGTGAGTAGCGGGCTGCTGGGCTGGCCGGGGCTTT
CGTGGCCGCCGGGCCGCTCGGTGGGACGGAAGCGTGTGGAGAGACCGCCAAGGGCTGTAGTCTGGGTCCG
CGAGCAAGGTTGCCCTGAACTGGGGGTTGGGGGGAGCGCAGCAAAATGGCGGCTGTTCCCGAGTCTTGAA
TGGAAGACGCTTGTGAGGCGGGCTGTGAGGTCGTTGAAACAAGGTGGGGGGCATGGTGGGCGGCAAGAAC
CCAAGGTCTTGAGGCCTTCGCTAATGCGGGAAAGCTCTTATTCGGGTGAGATGGGCTGGGGCACCATCTG
GGGACCCTGACGTGAAGTTTGTCACTGACTGGAGAACTCGGTTTGTCGTCTGTTGCGGGGGCGGCAGTTA
TGGCGGTGCCGTTGGGCAGTGCACCCGTACCTTTGGGAGCGCGCGCCCTCGTCGTGTCGTGACGTCACCC
GTTCTGTTGGCTTATAATGCAGGGTGGGGCCACCTGCCGGTAGGTGTGCGGTAGGCTTTTCTCCGTCGCA
GGACGCAGGGTTCGGGCCTAGGGTAGGCTCTCCTGAATCGACAGGCGCCGGACCTCTGGTGAGGGGAGGG
ATAAGTGAGGCGTCAGTTTCTTTGGTCGGTTTTATGTACCTATCTTCTTAAGTAGCTGAAGCTCCGGTTT
TGAACTATGCGCTCGGGGTTGGCGAGTGTGTTTTGTGAAGTTTTTTAGGCACCTTTTGAAATGTAATCAT
TTGGGTCAATATGTAATTTTCAGTGTTAGACTAGTAAATTGTCCGCTAAATTCTGGCCGTTTTTGGCTTT
TTTGTTAGACGAAGCTTGGGCTGCAGGTCGACTCTAGAGGATCCCCGGGTACCGGTCGCCACCATGGTGA
GCAAGGGCGAGGAGCTGTTCACCGGGGTGGTGCCCATCCTGGTCGAGCTGGACGGCGACGTAAACGGCCA
CAAGTTCAGCGTGTCCGGCGAGGGCGAGGGCGATGCCACCTACGGCAAGCTGACCCTGAAGTTCATCTGC
ACCACCGGCAAGCTGCCCGTGCCCTGGCCCACCCTCGTGACCACCCTGACCTACGGCGTGCAGTGCTTCA
GCCGCTACCCCGACCACATGAAGCAGCACGACTTCTTCAAGTCCGCCATGCCCGAAGGCTACGTCCAGGA
GCGCACCATCTTCTTCAAGGACGACGGCAACTACAAGACCCGCGCCGAGGTGAAGTTCGAGGGCGACACC
CTGGTGAACCGCATCGAGCTGAAGGGCATCGACTTCAAGGAGGACGGCAACATCCTGGGGCACAAGCTGG
AGTACAACTACAACAGCCACAACGTCTATATCATGGCCGACAAGCAGAAGAACGGCATCAAGGTGAACTT
CAAGATCCGCCACAACATCGAGGACGGCAGCGTGCAGCTCGCCGACCACTACCAGCAGAACACCCCCATC
GGCGACGGCCCCGTGCTGCTGCCCGACAACCACTACCTGAGCACCCAGTCCGCCCTGAGCAAAGACCCCA
ACGAGAAGCGCGATCACATGGTCCTGCTGGAGTTCGTGACCGCCGCCGGGATCACTCTCGGCATGGACGA
GCTGTACAAGGAGGGCAGAGGAAGTCTTCTAACATGCGGTGACGTGGAGGAGAATCCCGGCCCTAAGTAC
AAGAAAGGATCCATGACAGCCATCATCAAAGAGATCGTTAGCAGAAACAAAAGGAGATATCAAGAGGATG
GATTCGACTTAGACTTGACCTATATTTATCCAAACATTATTGCTATGGGATTTCCTGCAGAAAGACTTGA
AGGCGTATACAGGAACAATATTGATGATGTAGTAAGGTTTTTGGATTCAAAGCATAAAAACCATTACAAG
ATATACAATCTTTGTGCTGAAAGACATTATGACACCGCCAAATTTAATTGCAGAGTTGCACAATATCCTT
TTGAAGACCATAACCCACCACAGCTAGAACTTATCAAACCCTTTTGTGAAGATCTTGACCAATGGCTAAG
TGAAGATGACAATCATGTTGCAGCAATTCACTGTAAAGCTGGAAAGGGACGAACTGGTGTAATGATATGT
GCATATTTATTACATCGGGGCAAATTTTTAAAGGCACAAGAGGCCCTAGATTTCTATGGGGAAGTAAGGA
CCAGAGACAAAAAGGGAGTAACTATTCCCAGTCAGAGGCGCTATGTGTATTATTATAGCTACCTGTTAAA
GAATCATCTGGATTATAGACCAGTGGCACTGTTGTTTCACAAGATGATGTTTGAAACTATTCCAATGTTC
AGTGGCGGAACTTGCAATCCTCAGTTTGTGGTCTGCCAGCTAAAGGTGAAGATATATTCCTCCAATTCAG
GACCCACACGACGGGAAGACAAGTTCATGTACTTTGAGTTCCCTCAGCCGTTACCTGTGTGTGGTGATAT
CAAAGTAGAGTTCTTCCACAAACAGAACAAGATGCTAAAAAAGGACAAAATGTTTCACTTTTTGGTAAAT
ACATTCTTCATACCAGGACCAGAGGAAACCTCAGAAAAAGTAGAAAATGGAAGTCTATGTGATCAAGAAA
TCGATAGCATTTGCAGTATAGAGCGTGCAGATAATGACAAGGAATATCTAGTACTTACTTTAACAAAAAA
TGATCTTGACAAAGCAAATAAAGACAAAGCCAACCGATACTTTTCTCCAAATTTTAAGGTGAAGCTGTAC
TTCACAAAAACAGTAGAGGAGCCGTCAAATCCAGAGGCTAGCAGTTCAACTTCTGTAACACCAGATGTTA
GTGACAATGAACCTGATCATTATAGATATTCTGACACCACTGACTCTGATCCAGAGAATGAACCTTTTGA
TGAAGATCAGCATACACAAATTACAAAAGTCTGAGAATTCGATATCAAGCTTATCGATAATCAACCTCTG
GATTACAAAATTTGTGAAAGATTGACTGGTATTCTTAACTATGTTGCTCCTTTTACGCTATGTGGATACG
CTGCTTTAATGCCTTTGTATCATGCTATTGCTTCCCGTATGGCTTTCATTTTCTCCTCCTTGTATAAATC
CTGGTTGCTGTCTCTTTATGAGGAGTTGTGGCCCGTTGTCAGGCAACGTGGCGTGGTGTGCACTGTGTTT
GCTGACGCAACCCCCACTGGTTGGGGCATTGCCACCACCTGTCAGCTCCTTTCCGGGACTTTCGCTTTCC
CCCTCCCTATTGCCACGGCGGAACTCATCGCCGCCTGCCTTGCCCGCTGCTGGACAGGGGCTCGGCTGTT
GGGCACTGACAATTCCGTGGTGTTGTCGGGGAAATCATCGTCCTTTCCTTGGCTGCTCGCCTGTGTTGCC
ACCTGGATTCTGCGCGGGACGTCCTTCTGCTACGTCCCTTCGGCCCTCAATCCAGCGGACCTTCCTTCCC
GCGGCCTGCTGCCGGCTCTGCGGCCTCTTCCGCGTCTTCGCCTTCGCCCTCAGACGAGTCGGATCTCCCT
TTGGGCCGCCTCCCCGCATCGATACCGTCGACCTCGAGACCTAGAAAAACATGGAGCAATCACAAGTAGC
AATACAGCAGCTACCAATGCTGATTGTGCCTGGCTAGAAGCACAAGAGGAGGAGGAGGTGGGTTTTCCAG
TCACACCTCAGGTACCTTTAAGACCAATGACTTACAAGGCAGCTGTAGATCTTAGCCACTTTTTAAAAGA
AAAGGGGGGACTGGAAGGGCTAATTCACTCCCAACGAAGACAAGATATCCTTGATCTGTGGATCTACCAC
ACACAAGGCTACTTCCCTGATTGGCAGAACTACACACCAGGGCCAGGGATCAGATATCCACTGACCTTTG
GATGGTGCTACAAGCTAGTACCAGTTGAGCAAGAGAAGGTAGAAGAAGCCAATGAAGGAGAGAACACCCG
CTTGTTACACCCTGTGAGCCTGCATGGGATGGATGACCCGGAGAGAGAAGTATTAGAGTGGAGGTTTGAC
AGCCGCCTAGCATTTCATCACATGGCCCGAGAGCTGCATCCGGACTGTACTGGGTCTCTCTGGTTAGACC
AGATCTGAGCCTGGGAGCTCTCTGGCTAACTAGGGAACCCACTGCTTAAGCCTCAATAAAGCTTGCCTTG
AGTGCTTCAAGTAGTGTGTGCCCGTCTGTTGTGTGACTCTGGTAACTAGAGATCCCTCAGACCCTTTTAG
TCAGTGTGGAAAATCTCTAGCAGGGCCCGTTTAAACCCGCTGATCAGCCTCGACTGTGCCTTCTAGTTGC
CAGCCATCTGTTGTTTGCCCCTCCCCCGTGCCTTCCTTGACCCTGGAAGGTGCCACTCCCACTGTCCTTT
CCTAATAAAATGAGGAAATTGCATCGCATTGTCTGAGTAGGTGTCATTCTATTCTGGGGGGTGGGGTGGG
GCAGGACAGCAAGGGGGAGGATTGGGAAGACAATAGCAGGCATGCTGGGGATGCGGTGGGCTCTATGGCT
TCTGAGGCGGAAAGAACCAGCTGGGGCTCTAGGGGGTATCCCC
[124 nt withheld, positions 7534-7657]
C
[91 nt withheld, positions 7659-7749]
A
[49 nt withheld, positions 7751-7799]
CCTTTGACGTTGGAGTCCACGTTCTTT
[37 nt withheld, positions 7827-7863]
ACCCTATCTCGGTCTATTCTTTTGATTTATAAGGGATTTTGCCGATTTCGGCCTATTGGTTAAAAAATGA
GCTGATTTAACAAAAATTTAACGCGAATTAATTCTGTGGAATGTGTGTCAGTTAGGGTGTGGAAAGTCCC
CAGGCTCCCCAGCAGGCAGAAGTATGCAAAGCATGCATCTCAATTAGTCAGCAACCAGGTGTGGAAAGTC
CCCAGGCTCCCCAGCAGGCAGAAGTATGCAAAGCATGCATCTCAATTAGTCAGCAACCATAGTCCCGCCC
CTAACTCCGCCCATCCCGCCCCTAACTCCGCCCAGTTCCGCCCATTCTCCGCCCCATGGCTGACTAATTT
TTTTTATTTATGCAGAGGCCGAGGCCGCCTCTGCCTCTGAGCTATTCCAGAAGTAGTGAGGAGGCTTTTT
TGGAGGCCTAGGCTTTTGCAAAAAGCTCCCGGGAGCTTGTATATCCATTTTCGGATCTGATCAGCACGTG
TTGACAATTAATCATCGGCATAGTATATCGGCATAGTATAATACGACAAGGTGAGGAACTAAACCATGGC
CAAGTTGACCAGTGCCGTTCCGGTGCTCACCGCGCGCGACGTCGCCGGAGCGGTCGAGTTCTGGACCGAC
CGGCTCGGGTTCTCCCGGGACTTCGTGGAGGACGACTTCGCCGGTGTGGTCCGGGACGACGTGACCCTGT
TCATCAGCGCGGTCCAGGACCAGGTGGTGCCGGACAACACCCTGGCCTGGGTGTGGGTGCGCGGCCTGGA
CGAGCTGTACGCCGAGTGGTCGGAGGTCGTGTCCACGAACTTCCGGGACGCCTCCGGGCCGGCCATGACC
GAGATCGGCGAGCAGCCGTGGGGGCGGGAGTTCGCCCTGCGCGACCCGGCCGGCAACTGCGTGCACTTCG
TGGCCGAGGAGCAGGACTGACACGTGCTACGAGATTTCGATTCCACCGCCGCCTTCTATGAAAGGTTGGG
CTTCGGAATCGTTTTCCGGGACGCCGGCTGGATGATCCTCCAGCGCGGGGATCTCATGCTGGAGTTCTTC
GCCCACCCCAACTTGTTTATTGCAGCTTATAATGGTTACAAATAAAGCAATAGCATCACAAATTTCACAA
ATAAAGCATTTTTTTCACTGCATTCTAGTTGTGGTTTGTCCAAACTCATCAATGTATCTTATCATGTCTG
TATACCGTCGACCTCTAGCTAGAGCTTGGCGTAATCATGGTCATAGCTGTTTCCTGTGTGAAATTGTTAT
CCGCTCACAATTCCACACAACATACGAGCCGGAAGCATAAAGTGTAAAGCCTGGGGTGCCTAATGAGTGA
GCTAACTCACATTAATTGCGTTGCGCTCACTGCCCGCTTTCCAGTCGGGAAACCTGTCGTGCCAGCTGCA
TTAATGAATCGGCCAACGCGCGGGGAGAGGCGGTTTGCGTATTGGGCGCTCTTCCGCTTCCTCGCTCACT
GACTCGCTGCGCTCGGTCGTTCGGCTGCGGCGAGCGGTATCAGCTCACTCAAAGGCGGTAATACGGTTAT
CCACAGAATCAGGGGATAACGCAGGAAAGAACATGTGAGCAAAAGGCCAGCAAAAGGCCAGGAACCGTAA
AAAGGCCGCGTTGCTGGCGTTTTTCCATAGGCTCCGCCCCCCTGACGAGCATCACAAAAATCGACGCTCA
AGTCAGAGGTGGCGAAACCCGACAGGACTATAAAGATACCAGGCGTTTCCCCCTGGAAGCTCCCTCGTGC
GCTCTCCTGTTCCGACCCTGCCGCTTACCGGATACCTGTCCGCCTTTCTCCCTTCGGGAAGCGTGGCGCT
TTCTCATAGCTCACGCTGTAGGTATCTCAGTTCGGTGTAGGTCGTTCGCTCCAAGCTGGGCTGTGTGCAC
GAACCCCCCGTTCAGCCCGACCGCTGCGCCTTATCCGGTAACTATCGTCTTGAGTCCAACCCGGTAAGAC
ACGACTTATCGCCACTGGCAGCAGCCACTGGTAACAGGATTAGCAGAGCGAGGTATGTAGGCGGTGCTAC
AGAGTTCTTGAAGTGGTGGCCTAACTACGGCTACACTAGAAGAACAGTATTTGGTATCTGCGCTCTGCTG
AAGCCAGTTACCTTCGGAAAAAGAGTTGGTAGCTCTTGATCCGGCAAACAAACCACCGCTGGTAGCGGTG
GTTTTTTTGTTTGCAAGCAGCAGATTACGCGCAGAAAAAAAGGATCTCAAGAAGATCCTTTGATCTTTTC
TACGGGGTCTGACGCTCAGTGGAACGAAAACTCACGTTAAGGGATTTTGGTCATGAGATTATCAAAAAGG
ATCTTCACCTAGATCCTTTTAAATTAAAAATGAAGTTTTAAATCAATCTAAAGTATATATGAGTAAACTT
GGTCTGACAGTTACCAATGCTTAATCAGTGAGGCACCTATCTCAGCGATCTGTCTATTTCGTTCATCCAT
AGTTGCCTGACTCCCCGTCGTGTAGATAACTACGATACGGGAGGGCTTACCATCTGGCCCCAGTGCTGCA
ATGATACCGCGAGACCCACGCTCACCGGCTCCAGATTTATCAGCAATAAACCAGCCAGCCGGAAGGGCCG
AGCGCAGAAGTGGTCCTGCAACTTTATCCGCCTCCATCCAGTCTATTAATTGTTGCCGGGAAGCTAGAGT
AAGTAGTTCGCCAGTTAATAGTTTGCGCAACGTTGTTGCCATTGCTACAGGCATCGTGGTGTCACGCTCG
TCGTTTGGTATGGCTTCATTCAGCTCCGGTTCCCAACGATCAAGGCGAGTTACATGATCCCCCATGTTGT
GCAAAAAAGCGGTTAGCTCCTTCGGTCCTCCGATCGTTGTCAGAAGTAAGTTGGCCGCAGTGTTATCACT
CATGGTTATGGCAGCACTGCATAATTCTCTTACTGTCATGCCATCCGTAAGATGCTTTTCTGTGACTGGT
GAGTACTCAACCAAGTCATTCTGAGAATAGTGTATGCGGCGACCGAGTTGCTCTTGCCCGGCGTCAATAC
GGGATAATACCGCGCCACATAGCAGAACTTTAAAAGTGCTCATCATTGGAAAACGTTCTTCGGGGCGAAA
ACTCTCAAGGATCTTACCGCTGTTGAGATCCAGTTCGATGTAACCCACTCGTGCACCCAACTGATCTTCA
GCATCTTTTACTTTCACCAGCGTTTCTGGGTGAGCAAAAACAGGAAGGCAAAATGCCGCAAAAAAGGGAA
TAAGGGCGACACGGAAATGTTGAATACTCATACTCTTCCTTTTTCAATATTATTGAAGCATTTATCAGGG
TTATTGTCTCATGAGCGGATACATATTTGAATGTATTTAGAAAAATAAACAAATAGGGGTTCCGCGCACA
TTTCCCCGAAAAGTGCCACCTGAC
